Addgene plasmid #201985: pcDNA3.1-FLT3-V5/HIS
Purpose: expression of human FLT3 receptor tyrosine kinase in mammalian cells
Depositing lab: Pavel Krejčí. Depositing organization: Masaryk University. Publication: One reporter for in-cell activity profiling of majority of protein kinase oncogenes. Gudernova I, Foldynova-Trantirkova S, Ghannamova BE, Fafilek B, Varecha M, Balek L, Hruba E, Jonatova L, Jelinkova I, Kunova Bosakova M, Trantirek L, Mayer J, Krejci P. Elife. 2017 Feb 15;6. pii: e21536. doi: 10.7554/eLife.21536. PubMed 28199182.
Backbone
  Vector backbone: pcDNA3.1-V5/His
  Backbone manufacturer: Invitrogen
  Vector type: Mammalian Expression
Growth in bacteria
  Bacterial resistance: Ampicillin, 100 μg/mL
  Growth temperature: 37°C
  Growth strain: DH5alpha
  Copy number: High Copy
Gene/Insert
  Gene/Insert name: FLT3 receptor tyrosine kinase
  Species: H. sapiens (human)
  GenBank ID: KAI2569012.1
  Entrez Gene: FLT3 (a.k.a. CD135, FLK-2, FLK2, STK1)
  Promoter: CMV
  Tag / fusion protein: V5, 6xHis (C terminal on backbone)
  Cloning method: TOPO Cloning
Terms and licenses: Academic/Nonprofit Terms; Industry Terms: Not Available to Industry
How to cite: pcDNA3.1-FLT3-V5/HIS was a gift from Pavel Krejčí (Addgene plasmid # 201985 ; http://n2t.net/addgene:201985 ; RRID:Addgene_201985)
