[The description below was written by a language model from this plasmid's Addgene catalogue record and pLannotate feature annotations shown in this document.]
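Description:
pcDNA3.1-FLT3-V5/HIS is a mammalian expression plasmid, about 8.5 kb, built on the Invitrogen pcDNA3.1-V5/His backbone for producing the human FLT3 receptor tyrosine kinase (also known as CD135, FLK2 or STK1) in cultured mammalian cells. It is maintained in E. coli as a high-copy plasmid through its ColE1/pUC-type origin and selected with ampicillin via the β-lactamase gene. An f1 origin is also present, a standard backbone element that allows single-stranded DNA production.

The FLT3 coding sequence, introduced by TOPO cloning, sits downstream of the human cytomegalovirus immediate-early enhancer and promoter, which drive strong constitutive transcription, and is terminated by the bovine growth hormone polyadenylation signal. A T7 promoter lies between the CMV promoter and the insert and can serve for in vitro transcription or as a sequencing priming site. The backbone supplies C-terminal V5 and 6xHis tags. The V5 epitope is annotated shortly after the FLT3 reading frame, while the His tag is listed in the catalogue entry but not called separately in the feature table. These tags allow antibody detection and metal-affinity capture of the receptor. A second cassette, with the SV40 early promoter driving the neomycin phosphotransferase gene followed by an SV40 poly(A) signal, permits G418 selection of stable transfectants. Several short annotations (an HIV-1 LTR fragment, partial ble and lacI, a bom fragment) look like small backbone remnants or chance matches rather than functional parts.

FLT3 is the cell-surface receptor for FLT3 ligand and signals through the RAS/ERK and AKT/mTOR pathways in haematopoietic progenitors and dendritic cells. The associated publication concerns reporter-based profiling of kinase oncogene activity in cells, which fits use of this plasmid for ectopic FLT3 expression in signalling assays.
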