Features (pLannotate 1.2.2; 21 found; start..end, strand, type, name):
     12..64      -  misc_feature   bom (fragment): basis of mobility region from pBR322
    219..598     +  enhancer       CMV enhancer: human cytomegalovirus immediate early enhancer
    599..802     +  promoter       CMV promoter: human cytomegalovirus (CMV) immediate early promoter
    798..831     +  LTR            5' LTR (truncated) (fragment): truncated 5' long terminal repeat (LTR) from HIV-1
    847..865     +  promoter       T7 promoter: promoter for bacteriophage T7 RNA polymerase
    923..3901    +  CDS            FLT3: FLT3_HUMAN - Also known as CD135, FLK2, STK1. Experimental evidence at protein level: Swiss-Prot protein existence level 1. Tyrosine-protein kinase that acts as cell-surface receptor for the cytokine FLT3LG and regulates differentiation, proliferation and survival of hematopoietic progenitor cells and of dendritic cells. Promotes phosphorylation of SHC1 and AKT1, and activation of the downstream effector MTOR. Promotes activation of RAS signaling and phosphorylation of downstream kinases, including MAPK1/ERK2 and/or MAPK3/ERK1. Promotes phosphorylation of FES, FER, PTPN6/SHP, PTPN11/SHP-2, PLC
   3974..4015    +  CDS            V5 tag: epitope tag from simian virus 5
   4071..4295    +  polyA_signal   bGH poly(A) signal: bovine growth hormone polyadenylation signal
   4299..4320    +  promoter       SV40 promoter (fragment): SV40 enhancer and early promoter
   4341..4769    +  rep_origin     f1 ori (sequence partly withheld): f1 bacteriophage origin of replication; arrow indicates direction of (+) strand synthesis
   4783..5112    +  promoter       SV40 promoter: SV40 enhancer and early promoter
   5179..5970    +  CDS            neo: KKA2_KLEPN - Also known as kan, nptII. Experimental evidence at protein level: Swiss-Prot protein existence level 1. Resistance to kanamycin, neomycin, paromomycin, ribostamycin, butirosin and gentamicin B. From Klebsiella pneumoniae.
   5996..6154    +  CDS            ble (fragment): BLE_KLEPN - Experimental evidence at protein level: Swiss-Prot protein existence level 1. Binding protein with a strong affinity to the bleomycin family of antibiotics. Binds to CL990; an antimitotic-antibiotic compound. From Klebsiella pneumoniae.
   6149..6270    +  polyA_signal   SV40 poly(A) signal: SV40 polyadenylation signal
   6343..6359    -  protein_bind   lac operator: The lac repressor binds to the lac operator to inhibit transcription in E. coli. This inhibition can be relieved by adding lactose or isopropyl-β-D-thiogalactopyranoside (IPTG). lac repressor encoded by lacI
   6367..6397    -  promoter       lac promoter: promoter for the E. coli lac operon
   6412..6433    -  protein_bind   CAP binding site: CAP binding activates transcription in the presence of cAMP. E. coli catabolite activator protein
   6446..6538    -  CDS            lacI (fragment): lac repressor; lacI; The lac repressor binds to the lac operator to inhibit transcription in E. coli. This inhibition can be relieved by adding lactose or isopropyl-β-D-thiogalactopyranoside (IPTG).
   6721..7309    -  rep_origin     ori: high-copy-number ColE1/pMB1/pBR322/pUC origin of replication
   7480..8340    -  CDS            AmpR: β-lactamase; bla; confers resistance to ampicillin, carbenicillin, and related antibiotics
   8341..8445    -  promoter       AmpR promoter: bla
>Addgene plasmid #201985 | pcDNA3.1-FLT3-V5/HIS | addgene full sequence | sequence record 396813 | Addgene NGS Result
TCCCGATCCCCTATGGTGCACTCTCAGTACAATCTGCTCTGATGCCGCATAGTTAAGCCAGTATCTGCTC
CCTGCTTGTGTGTTGGAGGTCGCTGAGTAGTGCGCGAGCAAAATTTAAGCTACAACAAGGCAAGGCTTGA
CCGACAATTGCATGAAGAATCTGCTTAGGGTTAGGCGTTTTGCGCTGCTTCGCGATGTACGGGCCAGATA
TACGCGTTGACATTGATTATTGACTAGTTATTAATAGTAATCAATTACGGGGTCATTAGTTCATAGCCCA
TATATGGAGTTCCGCGTTACATAACTTACGGTAAATGGCCCGCCTGGCTGACCGCCCAACGACCCCCGCC
CATTGACGTCAATAATGACGTATGTTCCCATAGTAACGCCAATAGGGACTTTCCATTGACGTCAATGGGT
GGAGTATTTACGGTAAACTGCCCACTTGGCAGTACATCAAGTGTATCATATGCCAAGTACGCCCCCTATT
GACGTCAATGACGGTAAATGGCCCGCCTGGCATTATGCCCAGTACATGACCTTATGGGACTTTCCTACTT
GGCAGTACATCTACGTATTAGTCATCGCTATTACCATGGTGATGCGGTTTTGGCAGTACATCAATGGGCG
TGGATAGCGGTTTGACTCACGGGGATTTCCAAGTCTCCACCCCATTGACGTCAATGGGAGTTTGTTTTGG
CACCAAAATCAACGGGACTTTCCAAAATGTCGTAACAACTCCGCCCCATTGACGCAAATGGGCGGTAGGC
GTGTACGGTGGGAGGTCTATATAAGCAGAGCTCTCTGGCTAACTAGAGAACCCACTGCTTACTGGCTTAT
CGAAATTAATACGACTCACTATAGGGAGACCCAAGCTGGCTAGTTAAGCTTGGTACCGAGCTCGGATCCA
GTACCCTTCACCATGCCAGCGTTGGCACGCGGCGGCGGCCAGCTGCCGCTGCTCGTTGTTTTTTCTGCAA
TGATATTTGGGACTATTACAAATCAAGATCTGCCTGTGATCAAGTGTGTTTTAATCAATCATAAGAACAA
TGATTCATCAGTGGGGAAGTCATCATCATATCCCATGGTATCAGAATCCCCGGAAGACCTCGGGTGTGCG
TTGAGACCCCAGAGCTCAGGGACAGTGTACGAAGCTGCCGCTGTGGAAGTGGATGTATCTGCTTCCATCA
CACTGCAAGTGCTGGTCGATGCCCCAGGGAACATTTCCTGTCTCTGGGTCTTTAAGCACAGCTCCCTGAA
TTGCCAGCCACATTTTGATTTACAAAACAGAGGAGTTGTTTCCATGGTCATTTTGAAAATGACAGAAACC
CAAGCTGGAGAATACCTACTTTTTATTCAGAGTGAAGCTACCAATTACACAATATTGTTTACAGTGAGTA
TAAGAAATACCCTGCTTTACACATTAAGAAGACCTTACTTTAGAAAAATGGAAAACCAGGACGCCCTGGT
CTGCATATCTGAGAGCGTTCCAGAGCCGATCGTGGAATGGGTGCTTTGCGATTCACAGGGGGAAAGCTGT
AAAGAAGAAAGTCCAGCTGTTGTTAAAAAGGAGGAAAAAGTGCTTCATGAATTATTTGGGACGGACATAA
GGTGCTGTGCCAGAAATGAACTGGGCAGGGAATGCACCAGGCTGTTCACAATAGATCTAAATCAAACTCC
TCAGACCACATTGCCACAATTATTTCTTAAAGTAGGGGAACCCTTATGGATAAGGTGCAAAGCTGTTCAT
GTGAACCATGGATTCGGGCTCACCTGGGAATTAGAAAACAAAGCACTCGAGGAGGGCAACTACTTTGAGA
TGAGTACCTATTCAACAAACAGAACTATGATACGGATTCTGTTTGCTTTTGTATCATCAGTGGCAAGAAA
CGACACCGGATACTACACTTGTTCCTCTTCAAAGCATCCCAGTCAATCAGCTTTGGTTACCATCGTAGAA
AAGGGATTTATAAATGCTACCAATTCAAGTGAAGATTATGAAATTGACCAATATGAAGAGTTTTGTTTTT
CTGTCAGGTTTAAAGCCTACCCACAAATCAGATGTACGTGGACCTTCTCTCGAAAATCATTTCCTTGTGA
GCAAAAGGGTCTTGATAACGGATACAGCATATCCAAGTTTTGCAATCATAAGCACCAGCCAGGAGAATAT
ATATTCCATGCAGAAAATGATGATGCCCAATTTACCAAAATGTTCACGCTGAATATAAGAAGGAAACCTC
AAGTGCTCGCAGAAGCATCGGCAAGTCAGGCGTCCTGTTTCTCGGATGGATACCCATTACCATCTTGGAC
CTGGAAGAAGTGTTCAGACAAGTCTCCCAACTGCACAGAAGAGATCACAGAAGGAGTCTGGAATAGAAAG
GCTAACAGAAAAGTGTTTGGACAGTGGGTGTCGAGCAGTACTCTAAACATGAGTGAAGCCATAAAAGGGT
TCCTGGTCAAGTGCTGTGCATACAATTCCCTTGGCACATCTTGTGAGACGATCCTTTTAAACTCTCCAGG
CCCCTTCCCTTTCATCCAAGACAACATCTCATTCTATGCAACAATTGGTGTTTGTCTCCTCTTCATTGTC
GTTTTAACCCTGCTAATTTGTCACAAGTACAAAAAGCAATTTAGGTATGAAAGCCAGCTACAGATGGTAC
AGGTGACCGGCTCCTCAGATAATGAGTACTTCTACGTTGATTTCAGAGAATATGAATATGATCTCAAATG
GGAGTTTCCAAGAGAAAATTTAGAGTTTGGGAAGGTACTAGGATCAGGTGCTTTTGGAAAAGTGATGAAC
GCAACAGCTTATGGAATTAGCAAAACAGGAGTCTCAATCCAGGTTGCCGTCAAAATGCTGAAAGAAAAAG
CAGACAGCTCTGAAAGAGAGGCACTCATGTCAGAACTCAAGATGATGACCCAGCTGGGAAGCCACGAGAA
TATTGTGAACCTGCTGGGGGCGTGCACACTGTCAGGACCAATTTACTTGATTTTTGAATACTGTTGCTAT
GGTGATCTTCTCAACTATCTAAGAAGTAAAAGAGAAAAATTTCACAGGACTTGGACAGAGATTTTCAAGG
AACACAATTTCAGTTTTTACCCCACTTTCCAATCACATCCAAATTCCAGCATGCCTGGTTCAAGAGAAGT
TCAGATACACCCGGACTCGGATCAAATCTCAGGGCTTCATGGGAATTCATTTCACTCTGAAGATGAAATT
GAATATGAAAACCAAAAAAGGCTGGAAGAAGAGGAGGACTTGAATGTGCTTACATTTGAAGATCTTCTTT
GCTTTGCATATCAAGTTGCCAAAGGAATGGAATTTCTGGAATTTAAGTCGTGTGTTCACAGAGACCTGGC
CGCCAGGAACGTGCTTGTCACCCACGGGAAAGTGGTGAAGATATGTGACTTTGGATTGGCTCGAGATATC
ATGAGTGATTCCAACTATGTTGTCAGGGGCAATGCCCGTCTGCCTGTAAAATGGATGGCCCCCGAAAGCC
TGTTTGAAGGCATCTACACCATTAAGAGTGATGTCTGGTCATATGGAATATTACTGTGGGAAATCTTCTC
ACTTGGTGTGAATCCTTACCCTGGCATTCCGGTTGATGCTAACTTCTACAAACTGATTCAAAATGGATTT
AAAATGGATCAGCCATTTTATGCTACAGAAGAAATATACATTATAATGCAATCCTGCTGGGCTTTTGACT
CAAGGAAACGGCCATCCTTCCCTAATTTGACTTCGTTTTTAGGATGTCAGCTGGCAGATGCAGAAGAAGC
GATGTATCAGAATGTGGATGGCCGTGTTTCGGAATGTCCTCACACCTACCAAAACAGGCGACCTTTCAGC
AGAGAGATGGATTTGGGGCTACTCTCTCCGCAGGCTCAGGTCGAAGATTCGAAGGGTCAAGACAATTCTG
CAGATATCCAGCACAGTGGCGGCCGCTCGAGTCTAGAGGGCCCGCGGTTCGAAGGTAAGCCTATCCCTAA
CCCTCTCCTCGGTCTCGATTCTACGCGTACCGGTCATCATCACCATCACCATTGAGTTTAAACCCGCTGA
TCAGCCTCGACTGTGCCTTCTAGTTGCCAGCCATCTGTTGTTTGCCCCTCCCCCGTGCCTTCCTTGACCC
TGGAAGGTGCCACTCCCACTGTCCTTTCCTAATAAAATGAGGAAATTGCATCGCATTGTCTGAGTAGGTG
TCATTCTATTCTGGGGGGTGGGGTGGGGCAGGACAGCAAGGGGGAGGATTGGGAAGACAATAGCAGGCAT
GCTGGGGATGCGGTGGGCTCTATGGCTTCTGAGGCGGAAAGAACCAGCTGGGGCTCTAGGGGGTATCCCC
[124 nt withheld, positions 4341-4464]
C
[91 nt withheld, positions 4466-4556]
A
[49 nt withheld, positions 4558-4606]
CCTTTGACGTTGGAGTCCACGTTCTTT
[37 nt withheld, positions 4634-4670]
ACCCTATCTCGGTCTATTCTTTTGATTTATAAGGGATTTTGCCGATTTCGGCCTATTGGTTAAAAAATGA
GCTGATTTAACAAAAATTTAACGCGAATTAATTCTGTGGAATGTGTGTCAGTTAGGGTGTGGAAAGTCCC
CAGGCTCCCCAGCAGGCAGAAGTATGCAAAGCATGCATCTCAATTAGTCAGCAACCAGGTGTGGAAAGTC
CCCAGGCTCCCCAGCAGGCAGAAGTATGCAAAGCATGCATCTCAATTAGTCAGCAACCATAGTCCCGCCC
CTAACTCCGCCCATCCCGCCCCTAACTCCGCCCAGTTCCGCCCATTCTCCGCCCCATGGCTGACTAATTT
TTTTTATTTATGCAGAGGCCGAGGCCGCCTCTGCCTCTGAGCTATTCCAGAAGTAGTGAGGAGGCTTTTT
TGGAGGCCTAGGCTTTTGCAAAAAGCTCCCGGGAGCTTGTATATCCATTTTCGGATCTGATCAAGAGACA
GGATGAGGATCGTTTCGCATGATTGAACAAGATGGATTGCACGCAGGTTCTCCGGCCGCTTGGGTGGAGA
GGCTATTCGGCTATGACTGGGCACAACAGACAATCGGCTGCTCTGATGCCGCCGTGTTCCGGCTGTCAGC
GCAGGGGCGCCCGGTTCTTTTTGTCAAGACCGACCTGTCCGGTGCCCTGAATGAACTGCAGGACGAGGCA
GCGCGGCTATCGTGGCTGGCCACGACGGGCGTTCCTTGCGCAGCTGTGCTCGACGTTGTCACTGAAGCGG
GAAGGGACTGGCTGCTATTGGGCGAAGTGCCGGGGCAGGATCTCCTGTCATCTCACCTTGCTCCTGCCGA
GAAAGTATCCATCATGGCTGATGCAATGCGGCGGCTGCATACGCTTGATCCGGCTACCTGCCCATTCGAC
CACCAAGCGAAACATCGCATCGAGCGAGCACGTACTCGGATGGAAGCCGGTCTTGTCGATCAGGATGATC
TGGACGAAGAGCATCAGGGGCTCGCGCCAGCCGAACTGTTCGCCAGGCTCAAGGCGCGCATGCCCGACGG
CGAGGATCTCGTCGTGACCCATGGCGATGCCTGCTTGCCGAATATCATGGTGGAAAATGGCCGCTTTTCT
GGATTCATCGACTGTGGCCGGCTGGGTGTGGCGGACCGCTATCAGGACATAGCGTTGGCTACCCGTGATA
TTGCTGAAGAGCTTGGCGGCGAATGGGCTGACCGCTTCCTCGTGCTTTACGGTATCGCCGCTCCCGATTC
GCAGCGCATCGCCTTCTATCGCCTTCTTGACGAGTTCTTCTGAGCGGGACTCTGGGGTTCGCGAAATGAC
CGACCAAGCGACGCCCAACCTGCCATCACGAGATTTCGATTCCACCGCCGCCTTCTATGAAAGGTTGGGC
TTCGGAATCGTTTTCCGGGACGCCGGCTGGATGATCCTCCAGCGCGGGGATCTCATGCTGGAGTTCTTCG
CCCACCCCAACTTGTTTATTGCAGCTTATAATGGTTACAAATAAAGCAATAGCATCACAAATTTCACAAA
TAAAGCATTTTTTTCACTGCATTCTAGTTGTGGTTTGTCCAAACTCATCAATGTATCTTATCATGTCTGT
ATACCGTCGACCTCTAGCTAGAGCTTGGCGTAATCATGGTCATAGCTGTTTCCTGTGTGAAATTGTTATC
CGCTCACAATTCCACACAACATACGAGCCGGAAGCATAAAGTGTAAAGCCTGGGGTGCCTAATGAGTGAG
CTAACTCACATTAATTGCGTTGCGCTCACTGCCCGCTTTCCAGTCGGGAAACCTGTCGTGCCAGCTGCAT
TAATGAATCGGCCAACGCGCGGGGAGAGGCGGTTTGCGTATTGGGCGCTCTTCCGCTTCCTCGCTCACTG
ACTCGCTGCGCTCGGTCGTTCGGCTGCGGCGAGCGGTATCAGCTCACTCAAAGGCGGTAATACGGTTATC
CACAGAATCAGGGGATAACGCAGGAAAGAACATGTGAGCAAAAGGCCAGCAAAAGGCCAGGAACCGTAAA
AAGGCCGCGTTGCTGGCGTTTTTCCATAGGCTCCGCCCCCCTGACGAGCATCACAAAAATCGACGCTCAA
GTCAGAGGTGGCGAAACCCGACAGGACTATAAAGATACCAGGCGTTTCCCCCTGGAAGCTCCCTCGTGCG
CTCTCCTGTTCCGACCCTGCCGCTTACCGGATACCTGTCCGCCTTTCTCCCTTCGGGAAGCGTGGCGCTT
TCTCATAGCTCACGCTGTAGGTATCTCAGTTCGGTGTAGGTCGTTCGCTCCAAGCTGGGCTGTGTGCACG
AACCCCCCGTTCAGCCCGACCGCTGCGCCTTATCCGGTAACTATCGTCTTGAGTCCAACCCGGTAAGACA
CGACTTATCGCCACTGGCAGCAGCCACTGGTAACAGGATTAGCAGAGCGAGGTATGTAGGCGGTGCTACA
GAGTTCTTGAAGTGGTGGCCTAACTACGGCTACACTAGAAGAACAGTATTTGGTATCTGCGCTCTGCTGA
AGCCAGTTACCTTCGGAAAAAGAGTTGGTAGCTCTTGATCCGGCAAACAAACCACCGCTGGTAGCGGTGG
TTTTTTTGTTTGCAAGCAGCAGATTACGCGCAGAAAAAAAGGATCTCAAGAAGATCCTTTGATCTTTTCT
ACGGGGTCTGACGCTCAGTGGAACGAAAACTCACGTTAAGGGATTTTGGTCATGAGATTATCAAAAAGGA
TCTTCACCTAGATCCTTTTAAATTAAAAATGAAGTTTTAAATCAATCTAAAGTATATATGAGTAAACTTG
GTCTGACAGTTACCAATGCTTAATCAGTGAGGCACCTATCTCAGCGATCTGTCTATTTCGTTCATCCATA
GTTGCCTGACTCCCCGTCGTGTAGATAACTACGATACGGGAGGGCTTACCATCTGGCCCCAGTGCTGCAA
TGATACCGCGAGACCCACGCTCACCGGCTCCAGATTTATCAGCAATAAACCAGCCAGCCGGAAGGGCCGA
GCGCAGAAGTGGTCCTGCAACTTTATCCGCCTCCATCCAGTCTATTAATTGTTGCCGGGAAGCTAGAGTA
AGTAGTTCGCCAGTTAATAGTTTGCGCAACGTTGTTGCCATTGCTACAGGCATCGTGGTGTCACGCTCGT
CGTTTGGTATGGCTTCATTCAGCTCCGGTTCCCAACGATCAAGGCGAGTTACATGATCCCCCATGTTGTG
CAAAAAAGCGGTTAGCTCCTTCGGTCCTCCGATCGTTGTCAGAAGTAAGTTGGCCGCAGTGTTATCACTC
ATGGTTATGGCAGCACTGCATAATTCTCTTACTGTCATGCCATCCGTAAGATGCTTTTCTGTGACTGGTG
AGTACTCAACCAAGTCATTCTGAGAATAGTGTATGCGGCGACCGAGTTGCTCTTGCCCGGCGTCAATACG
GGATAATACCGCGCCACATAGCAGAACTTTAAAAGTGCTCATCATTGGAAAACGTTCTTCGGGGCGAAAA
CTCTCAAGGATCTTACCGCTGTTGAGATCCAGTTCGATGTAACCCACTCGTGCACCCAACTGATCTTCAG
CATCTTTTACTTTCACCAGCGTTTCTGGGTGAGCAAAAACAGGAAGGCAAAATGCCGCAAAAAAGGGAAT
AAGGGCGACACGGAAATGTTGAATACTCATACTCTTCCTTTTTCAATATTATTGAAGCATTTATCAGGGT
TATTGTCTCATGAGCGGATACATATTTGAATGTATTTAGAAAAATAAACAAATAGGGGTTCCGCGCACAT
TTCCCCGAAAAGTGCCACCTGACGTCGACGGATCGGGAGATC
